Addgene plasmid #223785: pGEX4T1_GST-EGFP-ATG13_IDR_delta191-230 (231-517aa)
Purpose: Expression of recombinant protein for purification
Depositing lab: Sascha Martens. Depositing organization: University of Vienna. Publication: Reconstitution of BNIP3/NIX-mitophagy initiation reveals hierarchical flexibility of the autophagy machinery. Adriaenssens E, Schaar S, Cook ASI, Stuke JFM, Sawa-Makarska J, Nguyen TN, Ren X, Schuschnig M, Romanov J, Khuu G, Uoselis L, Lazarou M, Hummer G, Hurley JH, Martens S. Nat Cell Biol. 2025 Jul 25. doi: 10.1038/s41556-025-01712-y. PubMed 40715440.
Backbone
  Vector backbone: pGEX-4T1
  Vector type: Bacterial Expression
Growth in bacteria
  Bacterial resistance: Ampicillin, 100 μg/mL
  Growth temperature: 37°C
  Growth strain: DH5alpha
  Copy number: Unknown
Gene/Insert
  Gene/Insert name: ATG13 IDR
  Species: H. sapiens (human)
  Mutation: aa 231-517 only
  Entrez Gene: ATG13 (a.k.a. KIAA0652, PARATARG8)
  Tag / fusion protein: GST-EGFP (N terminal on insert)
  Cloning method: Gibson Cloning
Terms and licenses: Academic/Nonprofit Terms; Industry Terms: Not Available to Industry
Depositor comments: Internal #: SMc2463 . Please visit https://doi.org/10.1101/2024.08.28.609967 for bioRxiv preprint.
How to cite: pGEX4T1_GST-EGFP-ATG13_IDR_delta191-230 (231-517aa) was a gift from Sascha Martens (Addgene plasmid # 223785 ; http://n2t.net/addgene:223785 ; RRID:Addgene_223785)
