[The description below was written by a language model from this plasmid's Addgene catalogue record and pLannotate feature annotations shown in this document.]
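Description:
pGEX4T1_GST-EGFP-ATG13_IDR_delta191-230 (231-517aa) is a bacterial expression plasmid built on the pGEX-4T1 backbone for producing a recombinant fusion protein in E. coli for purification. It replicates from a ColE1/pMB1-type origin and is selected with ampicillin through the β-lactamase (AmpR) gene and its own promoter. The backbone also carries short remnants of the pBR322 rop and bom regions, a lacZα segment with its lac promoter, operator and CAP site, and a small E. coli yciV fragment spanning the sequence origin. These appear to be backbone remnants with no part in the expression cassette.

Expression is driven by the strong hybrid tac promoter followed by a lac operator. The plasmid-borne lacI gene supplies the lac repressor, so transcription is held off until it is induced with IPTG. The open reading frame encodes, in order, Schistosoma japonicum glutathione S-transferase, a TEV protease recognition site, a green fluorescent protein (listed as EGFP in the catalogue and annotated as mEGFP in the sequence), and a fragment of human ATG13. According to the record, the ATG13 portion covers residues 231-517 only. This is the intrinsically disordered region lacking residues 191-230, and it was inserted by Gibson cloning.

GST allows affinity capture on glutathione resin. The position of the TEV site suggests the tag can be cleaved off to leave a fluorescent EGFP-ATG13 IDR protein. ATG13 is an autophagy factor in the ULK1 complex, and the associated work concerns reconstitution of BNIP3/NIX mitophagy initiation, so the fluorescent truncated protein is probably intended for in vitro binding or recruitment studies, although the record states only purification as the purpose.
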