Features (pLannotate 1.2.2; 19 found; start..end, strand, type, name):
    181..209     +  promoter       tac promoter: strong E. coli promoter; hybrid between the trp and lac UV5 promoters
    217..233     +  protein_bind   lac operator: The lac repressor binds to the lac operator to inhibit transcription in E. coli. This inhibition can be relieved by adding lactose or isopropyl-β-D-thiogalactopyranoside (IPTG). lac repressor encoded by lacI
    262..913     +  CDS            GST (fragment): glutathione S-transferase from Schistosoma japonicum
    940..959     +  CDS            TEV site (fragment): tobacco etch virus (TEV) protease recognition and cleavage site
    967..1683    +  CDS            mEGFP: mEGFP is a basic (constitutively fluorescent) green fluorescent protein published in 2002, derived from Aequorea victoria. It has moderate acid sensitivity.
   1696..2556    +  CDS            ATG13 (fragment): ATG13_HUMAN - Also known as KIAA0652. Experimental evidence at protein level: Swiss-Prot protein existence level 1. Autophagy factor required for autophagosome formation and mitophagy. Target of the TOR kinase signaling pathway that regulates autophagy through the control of the phosphorylation status of ATG13 and ULK1, and the regulation of the ATG13-ULK1-RB1CC1 complex. Through its regulation of ULK1 activity, plays a role in the regulation of the kinase activity of mTORC1 and cell proliferation. From Homo sapiens (Human).
   2601..2640    +  CDS            rop (fragment): Rop protein, which maintains plasmids at low copy number; rop
   2742..2782    +  misc_feature   bom (fragment): basis of mobility region from pBR322
   2887..2991    +  promoter       AmpR promoter: bla
   2992..3852    +  CDS            AmpR: β-lactamase; bla; confers resistance to ampicillin, carbenicillin, and related antibiotics
   4023..4611    +  rep_origin     ori: high-copy-number ColE1/pMB1/pBR322/pUC origin of replication
   4797..4848    -  misc_feature   bom (fragment): basis of mobility region from pBR322
   4855..4932    +  promoter       lacI promoter: lacI
   4933..6015    +  CDS            lacI: lac repressor; lacI; The lac repressor binds to the lac operator to inhibit transcription in E. coli. This inhibition can be relieved by adding lactose or isopropyl-β-D-thiogalactopyranoside (IPTG).
   6028..6049    +  protein_bind   CAP binding site: CAP binding activates transcription in the presence of cAMP. E. coli catabolite activator protein
   6064..6094    +  promoter       lac promoter: promoter for the E. coli lac operon
   6102..6118    +  protein_bind   lac operator: The lac repressor binds to the lac operator to inhibit transcription in E. coli. This inhibition can be relieved by adding lactose or isopropyl-β-D-thiogalactopyranoside (IPTG). lac repressor encoded by lacI
   6138..6311    +  CDS            lacZα: LacZα fragment of β-galactosidase; lacZ fragment
   6575..105     -  CDS            yciV (fragment) (across the origin): RNAAM_ECOLI - Also known as trpH From Escherichia coli (strain K12).
>Addgene plasmid #223785 | pGEX4T1_GST-EGFP-ATG13_IDR_delta191-230 (231-517aa) | addgene full sequence | sequence record 448416 | Addgene NGS Result
CTTATCGACTGTACGGTGCACCAATGCTTCTGGCGTCAGGCAGCCATCGGAAGCTGTGGTATGGCTGTGC
AGGTCGTAAATCACTGCATAATTCGTGTCGCTCAAGGCGCACTCCCGTTCTGGATAATGTTTTTTGCGCC
GACATCATAACGGTTCTGGCAAATATTCTGAAATGAGCTGTTGACAATTAATCATCGGCTCGTATAATGT
GTGGAATTGTGAGCGGATAACAATTTCACACAGGAAACAGTATTCATGGCATCCCCTATACTAGGTTATT
GGAAAATTAAGGGCCTTGTGCAACCCACTCGACTTCTTTTGGAATATCTTGAAGAAAAATATGAAGAGCA
TTTGTATGAGCGCGATGAAGGTGATAAATGGCGAAACAAAAAGTTTGAATTGGGTTTGGAGTTTCCCAAT
CTTCCTTATTATATTGATGGTGATGTTAAATTAACACAGTCTATGGCCATCATACGTTATATAGCTGACA
AGCACAACATGTTGGGTGGTTGTCCAAAAGAGCGTGCAGAGATTTCAATGCTTGAAGGAGCGGTTTTGGA
TATTAGATACGGTGTTTCGAGAATTGCATATAGTAAAGACTTTGAAACTCTCAAAGTTGATTTTCTTAGC
AAGCTACCTGAAATGCTGAAAATGTTCGAAGATCGTTTATGTCATAAAACATATTTAAATGGTGATCATG
TAACCCATCCTGACTTCATGTTGTATGACGCTCTTGATGTTGTTTTATACATGGACCCAATGTGCCTGGA
TGCGTTCCCAAAATTAGTTTGTTTTAAAAAACGTATTGAAGCTATCCCACAAATTGATAAGTACTTGAAA
TCCAGCAAGTATATAGCATGGCCTTTGCAGGGCTGGCAAGCCACGTTTGGTGGTGGCGACCATCCTCCAA
AATCGGATGATTACGATATCCCAACGACCGAAAACCTGTATTTTCAGGGTGGTACCATGGTGAGCAAGGG
CGAGGAGCTGTTCACCGGGGTGGTGCCCATCCTGGTCGAGCTGGACGGCGACGTAAACGGCCACAAGTTC
AGCGTGTCCGGCGAGGGCGAGGGCGATGCCACCTACGGCAAGCTGACCCTGAAGTTCATCTGCACCACCG
GCAAGCTGCCCGTGCCCTGGCCCACCCTCGTGACCACCCTGACCTACGGCGTGCAGTGCTTCAGCCGCTA
CCCCGACCACATGAAGCAGCACGACTTCTTCAAGTCCGCCATGCCCGAAGGCTACGTCCAGGAGCGCACC
ATCTTCTTCAAGGACGACGGCAACTACAAGACCCGCGCCGAGGTGAAGTTCGAGGGCGACACCCTGGTGA
ACCGCATCGAGCTGAAGGGCATCGACTTCAAGGAGGACGGCAACATCCTGGGGCACAAGCTGGAGTACAA
CTACAACAGCCACAACGTCTATATCATGGCCGACAAGCAGAAGAACGGCATCAAGGTGAACTTCAAGATC
CGCCACAACATCGAGGACGGCAGCGTGCAGCTCGCCGACCACTACCAGCAGAACACCCCCATCGGCGACG
GCCCCGTGCTGCTGCCCGACAACCACTACCTGAGCACCCAGTCCAAGCTGAGCAAAGACCCCAACGAGAA
GCGCGATCACATGGTCCTGCTGGAGTTCGTGACCGCCGCCGGGATCACTCTCGGCATGGACGAGCTGTAC
AAGGGTACCGGTGGTTATCGTACAGCCGGTGAAGACACCGGCGTGATCTACCCCAGTGTCGAGGATAGCC
AGGAAGTGTGTACCACTTCCTTCTCTACCTCACCACCCTCACAGCTCTCTTCAAGTCGCCTGAGTTATCA
GCCTGCCGCTCTCGGAGTCGGTAGCGCAGACCTGGCCTACCCAGTGGTCTTCGCAGCAGGCCTCAACGCA
ACCCACCCACATCAGCTGATGGTGCCAGGAAAGGAGGGTGGAGTCCCACTGGCTCCTAATCAGCCAGTGC
ACGGTACTCAGGCTGACCAGGAAAGGCTGGCAACTTGCACACCATCCGATAGAACTCATTGTGCTGCAAC
ACCCAGCTCCTCTGAGGACACCGAAACTGTGAGCAACTCAAGTGAGGGTCGCGCCTCCCCACACGATGTC
CTGGAAACCATCTTCGTGAGAAAAGTCGGCGCTTTTGTGAACAAGCCCATTAATCAGGTCACACTCACCT
CTCTGGACATCCCTTTCGCTATGTTTGCACCAAAGAACCTCGAGCTGGAAGACACTGATCCCATGGTGAA
TCCTCCAGACTCACCCGAGACAGAAAGTCCTCTCCAGGGCAGTCTGCACAGCGATGGAAGCTCCGGTGGC
TCTTCAGGCAACACACATGACGATTTCGTCATGATTGACTTCAAACCCGCTTTTTCCAAGGACGATATCC
TCCCTATGGATCTGGGAACCTTCTACAGGGAGTTTCAGAATCCCCCTCAGCTCAGTAGCCTGAGCATTGA
CATCGGTGCCCAGTCCATGGCTGAGGACCTCGATTCTCTGCCTGAAAAACTGGCTGTGCACGAGAAGAAC
GTCAGAGAATTCGACGCATTTGTGGAGACCCTGCAGTGACCCGGGTGACTCGAGCGGCCGCATCGTGACT
GACTGACGATCTGCCTCGCGCGTTTCGGTGATGACGGTGAAAACCTCTGACACATGCAGCTCCCGGAGAC
GGTCACAGCTTGTCTGTAAGCGGATGCCGGGAGCAGACAAGCCCGTCAGGGCGCGTCAGCGGGTGTTGGC
GGGTGTCGGGGCGCAGCCATGACCCAGTCACGTAGCGATAGCGGAGTGTATAATTCTTGAAGACGAAAGG
GCCTCGTGATACGCCTATTTTTATAGGTTAATGTCATGATAATAATGGTTTCTTAGACGTCAGGTGGCAC
TTTTCGGGGAAATGTGCGCGGAACCCCTATTTGTTTATTTTTCTAAATACATTCAAATATGTATCCGCTC
ATGAGACAATAACCCTGATAAATGCTTCAATAATATTGAAAAAGGAAGAGTATGAGTATTCAACATTTCC
GTGTCGCCCTTATTCCCTTTTTTGCGGCATTTTGCCTTCCTGTTTTTGCTCACCCAGAAACGCTGGTGAA
AGTAAAAGATGCTGAAGATCAGTTGGGTGCACGAGTGGGTTACATCGAACTGGATCTCAACAGCGGTAAG
ATCCTTGAGAGTTTTCGCCCCGAAGAACGTTTTCCAATGATGAGCACTTTTAAAGTTCTGCTATGTGGCG
CGGTATTATCCCGTGTTGACGCCGGGCAAGAGCAACTCGGTCGCCGCATACACTATTCTCAGAATGACTT
GGTTGAGTACTCACCAGTCACAGAAAAGCATCTTACGGATGGCATGACAGTAAGAGAATTATGCAGTGCT
GCCATAACCATGAGTGATAACACTGCGGCCAACTTACTTCTGACAACGATCGGAGGACCGAAGGAGCTAA
CCGCTTTTTTGCACAACATGGGGGATCATGTAACTCGCCTTGATCGTTGGGAACCGGAGCTGAATGAAGC
CATACCAAACGACGAGCGTGACACCACGATGCCTGCAGCAATGGCAACAACGTTGCGCAAACTATTAACT
GGCGAACTACTTACTCTAGCTTCCCGGCAACAATTAATAGACTGGATGGAGGCGGATAAAGTTGCAGGAC
CACTTCTGCGCTCGGCCCTTCCGGCTGGCTGGTTTATTGCTGATAAATCTGGAGCCGGTGAGCGTGGGTC
TCGCGGTATCATTGCAGCACTGGGGCCAGATGGTAAGCCCTCCCGTATCGTAGTTATCTACACGACGGGG
AGTCAGGCAACTATGGATGAACGAAATAGACAGATCGCTGAGATAGGTGCCTCACTGATTAAGCATTGGT
AACTGTCAGACCAAGTTTACTCATATATACTTTAGATTGATTTAAAACTTCATTTTTAATTTAAAAGGAT
CTAGGTGAAGATCCTTTTTGATAATCTCATGACCAAAATCCCTTAACGTGAGTTTTCGTTCCACTGAGCG
TCAGACCCCGTAGAAAAGATCAAAGGATCTTCTTGAGATCCTTTTTTTCTGCGCGTAATCTGCTGCTTGC
AAACAAAAAAACCACCGCTACCAGCGGTGGTTTGTTTGCCGGATCAAGAGCTACCAACTCTTTTTCCGAA
GGTAACTGGCTTCAGCAGAGCGCAGATACCAAATACTGTCCTTCTAGTGTAGCCGTAGTTAGGCCACCAC
TTCAAGAACTCTGTAGCACCGCCTACATACCTCGCTCTGCTAATCCTGTTACCAGTGGCTGCTGCCAGTG
GCGATAAGTCGTGTCTTACCGGGTTGGACTCAAGACGATAGTTACCGGATAAGGCGCAGCGGTCGGGCTG
AACGGGGGGTTCGTGCACACAGCCCAGCTTGGAGCGAACGACCTACACCGAACTGAGATACCTACAGCGT
GAGCTATGAGAAAGCGCCACGCTTCCCGAAGGGAGAAAGGCGGACAGGTATCCGGTAAGCGGCAGGGTCG
GAACAGGAGAGCGCACGAGGGAGCTTCCAGGGGGAAACGCCTGGTATCTTTATAGTCCTGTCGGGTTTCG
CCACCTCTGACTTGAGCGTCGATTTTTGTGATGCTCGTCAGGGGGGCGGAGCCTATGGAAAAACGCCAGC
AACGCGGCCTTTTTACGGTTCCTGGCCTTTTGCTGGCCTTTTGCTCACATGTTCTTTCCTGCGTTATCCC
CTGATTCTGTGGATAACCGTATTACCGCCTTTGAGTGAGCTGATACCGCTCGCCGCAGCCGAACGACCGA
GCGCAGCGAGTCAGTGAGCGAGGAAGCGGAAGAGCGCCTGATGCGGTATTTTCTCCTTACGCATCTGTGC
GGTATTTCACACCGCATAAATTCCGACACCATCGAATGGCGCAAAACCTTTCGCGGTATGGCATGATAGC
GCCCGGAAGAGAGTCAATTCAGGGTGGTGAATGTGAAACCAGTAACGTTATACGATGTCGCAGAGTATGC
CGGTGTCTCTTATCAGACCGTTTCCCGCGTGGTGAACCAGGCCAGCCACGTTTCTGCGAAAACGCGGGAA
AAAGTGGAAGCGGCGATGGCGGAGCTGAATTACATTCCCAACCGCGTGGCACAACAACTGGCGGGCAAAC
AGTCGTTGCTGATTGGCGTTGCCACCTCCAGTCTGGCCCTGCACGCGCCGTCGCAAATTGTCGCGGCGAT
TAAATCTCGCGCCGATCAACTGGGTGCCAGCGTGGTGGTGTCGATGGTAGAACGAAGCGGCGTCGAAGCC
TGTAAAGCGGCGGTGCACAATCTTCTCGCGCAACGCGTCAGTGGGCTGATCATTAACTATCCGCTGGATG
ACCAGGATGCCATTGCTGTGGAAGCTGCCTGCACTAATGTTCCGGCGTTATTTCTTGATGTCTCTGACCA
GACACCCATCAACAGTATTATTTTCTCCCATGAAGACGGTACGCGACTGGGCGTGGAGCATCTGGTCGCA
TTGGGTCACCAGCAAATCGCGCTGTTAGCGGGCCCATTAAGTTCTGTCTCGGCGCGTCTGCGTCTGGCTG
GCTGGCATAAATATCTCACTCGCAATCAAATTCAGCCGATAGCGGAACGGGAAGGCGACTGGAGTGCCAT
GTCCGGTTTTCAACAAACCATGCAAATGCTGAATGAGGGCATCGTTCCCACTGCGATGCTGGTTGCCAAC
GATCAGATGGCGCTGGGCGCAATGCGCGCCATTACCGAGTCCGGGCTGCGCGTTGGTGCGGATATCTCGG
TAGTGGGATACGACGATACCGAAGACAGCTCATGTTATATCCCGCCGTTAACCACCATCAAACAGGATTT
TCGCCTGCTGGGGCAAACCAGCGTGGACCGCTTGCTGCAACTCTCTCAGGGCCAGGCGGTGAAGGGCAAT
CAGCTGTTGCCCGTCTCACTGGTGAAAAGAAAAACCACCCTGGCGCCCAATACGCAAACCGCCTCTCCCC
GCGCGTTGGCCGATTCATTAATGCAGCTGGCACGACAGGTTTCCCGACTGGAAAGCGGGCAGTGAGCGCA
ACGCAATTAATGTAAGTTAGCTCACTCATTAGGCACCCCAGGCTTTACACTTTATGCTTCCGGCTCGTAT
GTTGTGTGGAATTGTGAGCGGATAACAATTTCACACAGGAAACAGCTATGACCATGATTACGGATTCACT
GGCCGTCGTTTTACAACGTCGTGACTGGGAAAACCCTGGCGTTACCCAACTTAATCGCCTTGCAGCACAT
CCCCCTTTCGCCAGCTGGCGTAATAGCGAAGAGGCCCGCACCGATCGCCCTTCCCAACAGTTGCGCAGCC
TGAATGGCGAATGGCGCTTTGCCTGGTTTCCGGCACCAGAAGCGGTGCCGGAAAGCTGGCTGGAGTGCGA
TCTTCCTGAGGCCGATACTGTCGTCGTCCCCTCAAACTGGCAGATGCACGGTTACGATGCGCCCATCTAC
ACCAACGTGACCTATCCCATTACGGTCAATCCGCCGTTTGTTCCCACGGAGAATCCGACGGGTTGTTACT
CGCTCACATTTAATGTTGATGAAAGCTGGCTACAGGAAGGCCAGACGCGAATTATTTTTGATGGCGTTGG
AATTAG
